>Addgene plasmid #161754 | pcDNA3.1(+)-ExRai-AKAR2(T/A) | depositor full sequence | sequence record 313684 | pcDNA3.1(+)-ExRai-AKAR2(T/A) sequence 6631 bps
GACGGATCGGGAGATCTCCCGATCCCCTATGGTGCACTCTCAGTACAATCTGCTCTGATGCCGCATAGTT
AAGCCAGTATCTGCTCCCTGCTTGTGTGTTGGAGGTCGCTGAGTAGTGCGCGAGCAAAATTTAAGCTACA
ACAAGGCAAGGCTTGACCGACAATTGCATGAAGAATCTGCTTAGGGTTAGGCGTTTTGCGCTGCTTCGCG
ATGTACGGGCCAGATATACGCGTTGACATTGATTATTGACTAGTTATTAATAGTAATCAATTACGGGGTC
ATTAGTTCATAGCCCATATATGGAGTTCCGCGTTACATAACTTACGGTAAATGGCCCGCCTGGCTGACCG
CCCAACGACCCCCGCCCATTGACGTCAATAATGACGTATGTTCCCATAGTAACGCCAATAGGGACTTTCC
ATTGACGTCAATGGGTGGAGTATTTACGGTAAACTGCCCACTTGGCAGTACATCAAGTGTATCATATGCC
AAGTACGCCCCCTATTGACGTCAATGACGGTAAATGGCCCGCCTGGCATTATGCCCAGTACATGACCTTA
TGGGACTTTCCTACTTGGCAGTACATCTACGTATTAGTCATCGCTATTACCATGGTGATGCGGTTTTGGC
AGTACATCAATGGGCGTGGATAGCGGTTTGACTCACGGGGATTTCCAAGTCTCCACCCCATTGACGTCAA
TGGGAGTTTGTTTTGGCACCAAAATCAACGGGACTTTCCAAAATGTCGTAACAACTCCGCCCCATTGACG
CAAATGGGCGGTAGGCGTGTACGGTGGGAGGTCTATATAAGCAGAGCTCTCTGGCTAACTAGAGAACCCA
CTGCTTACTGGCTTATCGAAATTAATACGACTCACTATAGGGAGACCCAAGCTGGCTAGCGTTTAAACTT
AAGCTTGCGGCCGCCACCGGATCCCATGCTGCGTCGCGCCGCCCTGGTGGACGGCGGCACCGGCGGCAGC
GAGCTCAGCTTCTGCAACGTCTATATCAAGGCCGACAAGCAGAAGAACGGCATCAAGGCGAACTTCAAGA
TCCGCCACAACATCGAGGACGGCGGCGTGCAGCTCGCCTACCACTACCAGCAGAACACCCCCATCGGCGA
CGGCCCCGTGCTGCTGCCCGACAACCACTACCTGAGCGTGCAGTCCAAACTTTCGAAAGACCCCAACGAG
AAGCGCGATCACATGGTCCTGCTGGAGTTCGTGACCGCCGCCGGGATCACTCTCGGCATGGACGAGCTGT
ACAAGGGCGGTACCGGAGGGAGCATGGTGAGCAAGGGCGAGGAGCTGTTCACCGGGGTGGTGCCCATCCT
GGTCGAGCTGGACGGCGACGTAAACGGCCACAAGTTCAGCGTGTCCGGCGAGGGTGAGGGCGATGCCACC
TACGGCAAGCTGACCCTGAAGTTCATCTGCACCACCGGCAAGCTGCCCGTGCCCTGGCCCACCCTCGTGA
CCACCCTGACCTACGGCGTGCAGTGCTTCAGCCGCTACCCCGACCACATGAAGCAGCACGACTTCTTCAA
GTCCGCCATGCCCGAAGGCTACATCCAGGAGCGCACCATCTTCTTCAAGGACGACGGCAACTACAAGACC
CGCGCCGAGGTGAAGTTCGAGGGCGACACCCTGGTGAACCGCATCGAGCTGAAGGGCATCGACTTCAAGG
AGGACGGCAACATCCTGGGGCACAAGCTGGAGTACAACTTGCTGCATAAGTTTTCTCAAGAACAGATCGG
CGAAAACATTGTGTGCAGGGTCATTTGTACCACGGGTCAAATTCCCATCCGAGATTTGTCAGCTGATATT
TCACAAGTGCTTAAGGAAAAACGATCCATAAAGAAAGTTTGGACATTTGGTAGAAACCCAGCCTGTGACT
ATCATTTAGGAAACATTTCAAGACTGTCAAATAAGCATTTCCAAATACTACTAGGAGAAGACGGTAACCT
TTTATTGAATGACATTTCCACTAATGGGACCTGGTTAAATGGGCAAAAAGTCGAGAAGAACAGCAATCAG
TTACTGTCTCAAGGTGATGAAATAACCGTTGGTGTAGGCGTGGAATCAGATATTTTATCTCTGGTCATTT
TCATAAACGACAAATTTAAGCAGTGCCTCGAGCAGAACAAAGTTGATCGCTAGGAATTCCTGCAGATATC
CAGCACAGTGGCGGCCGCTCGAGTCTAGAGGGCCCGTTTAAACCCGCTGATCAGCCTCGACTGTGCCTTC
TAGTTGCCAGCCATCTGTTGTTTGCCCCTCCCCCGTGCCTTCCTTGACCCTGGAAGGTGCCACTCCCACT
GTCCTTTCCTAATAAAATGAGGAAATTGCATCGCATTGTCTGAGTAGGTGTCATTCTATTCTGGGGGGTG
GGGTGGGGCAGGACAGCAAGGGGGAGGATTGGGAAGACAATAGCAGGCATGCTGGGGATGCGGTGGGCTC
TATGGCTTCTGAGGCGGAAAGAACCAGCTGGGGCTCTAGGGGGTATCCCC
[124 nt withheld, positions 2501-2624]
C
[91 nt withheld, positions 2626-2716]
A
[49 nt withheld, positions 2718-2766]
CCTTTGACGTTGGAGTCCACGTTCTTT
[37 nt withheld, positions 2794-2830]
ACCCTATCTCGGTCTATTCTTTTGATTTATAAGGGATTTTGCCGATTTCGGCCTATTGGTTAAAAAATGA
GCTGATTTAACAAAAATTTAACGCGAATTAATTCTGTGGAATGTGTGTCAGTTAGGGTGTGGAAAGTCCC
CAGGCTCCCCAGCAGGCAGAAGTATGCAAAGCATGCATCTCAATTAGTCAGCAACCAGGTGTGGAAAGTC
CCCAGGCTCCCCAGCAGGCAGAAGTATGCAAAGCATGCATCTCAATTAGTCAGCAACCATAGTCCCGCCC
CTAACTCCGCCCATCCCGCCCCTAACTCCGCCCAGTTCCGCCCATTCTCCGCCCCATGGCTGACTAATTT
TTTTTATTTATGCAGAGGCCGAGGCCGCCTCTGCCTCTGAGCTATTCCAGAAGTAGTGAGGAGGCTTTTT
TGGAGGCCTAGGCTTTTGCAAAAAGCTCCCGGGAGCTTGTATATCCATTTTCGGATCTGATCAAGAGACA
GGATGAGGATCGTTTCGCATGATTGAACAAGATGGATTGCACGCAGGTTCTCCGGCCGCTTGGGTGGAGA
GGCTATTCGGCTATGACTGGGCACAACAGACAATCGGCTGCTCTGATGCCGCCGTGTTCCGGCTGTCAGC
GCAGGGGCGCCCGGTTCTTTTTGTCAAGACCGACCTGTCCGGTGCCCTGAATGAACTGCAGGACGAGGCA
GCGCGGCTATCGTGGCTGGCCACGACGGGCGTTCCTTGCGCAGCTGTGCTCGACGTTGTCACTGAAGCGG
GAAGGGACTGGCTGCTATTGGGCGAAGTGCCGGGGCAGGATCTCCTGTCATCTCACCTTGCTCCTGCCGA
GAAAGTATCCATCATGGCTGATGCAATGCGGCGGCTGCATACGCTTGATCCGGCTACCTGCCCATTCGAC
CACCAAGCGAAACATCGCATCGAGCGAGCACGTACTCGGATGGAAGCCGGTCTTGTCGATCAGGATGATC
TGGACGAAGAGCATCAGGGGCTCGCGCCAGCCGAACTGTTCGCCAGGCTCAAGGCGCGCATGCCCGACGG
CGAGGATCTCGTCGTGACCCATGGCGATGCCTGCTTGCCGAATATCATGGTGGAAAATGGCCGCTTTTCT
GGATTCATCGACTGTGGCCGGCTGGGTGTGGCGGACCGCTATCAGGACATAGCGTTGGCTACCCGTGATA
TTGCTGAAGAGCTTGGCGGCGAATGGGCTGACCGCTTCCTCGTGCTTTACGGTATCGCCGCTCCCGATTC
GCAGCGCATCGCCTTCTATCGCCTTCTTGACGAGTTCTTCTGAGCGGGACTCTGGGGTTCGAAATGACCG
ACCAAGCGACGCCCAACCTGCCATCACGAGATTTCGATTCCACCGCCGCCTTCTATGAAAGGTTGGGCTT
CGGAATCGTTTTCCGGGACGCCGGCTGGATGATCCTCCAGCGCGGGGATCTCATGCTGGAGTTCTTCGCC
CACCCCAACTTGTTTATTGCAGCTTATAATGGTTACAAATAAAGCAATAGCATCACAAATTTCACAAATA
AAGCATTTTTTTCACTGCATTCTAGTTGTGGTTTGTCCAAACTCATCAATGTATCTTATCATGTCTGTAT
ACCGTCGACCTCTAGCTAGAGCTTGGCGTAATCATGGTCATAGCTGTTTCCTGTGTGAAATTGTTATCCG
CTCACAATTCCACACAACATACGAGCCGGAAGCATAAAGTGTAAAGCCTGGGGTGCCTAATGAGTGAGCT
AACTCACATTAATTGCGTTGCGCTCACTGCCCGCTTTCCAGTCGGGAAACCTGTCGTGCCAGCTGCATTA
ATGAATCGGCCAACGCGCGGGGAGAGGCGGTTTGCGTATTGGGCGCTCTTCCGCTTCCTCGCTCACTGAC
TCGCTGCGCTCGGTCGTTCGGCTGCGGCGAGCGGTATCAGCTCACTCAAAGGCGGTAATACGGTTATCCA
CAGAATCAGGGGATAACGCAGGAAAGAACATGTGAGCAAAAGGCCAGCAAAAGGCCAGGAACCGTAAAAA
GGCCGCGTTGCTGGCGTTTTTCCATAGGCTCCGCCCCCCTGACGAGCATCACAAAAATCGACGCTCAAGT
CAGAGGTGGCGAAACCCGACAGGACTATAAAGATACCAGGCGTTTCCCCCTGGAAGCTCCCTCGTGCGCT
CTCCTGTTCCGACCCTGCCGCTTACCGGATACCTGTCCGCCTTTCTCCCTTCGGGAAGCGTGGCGCTTTC
TCATAGCTCACGCTGTAGGTATCTCAGTTCGGTGTAGGTCGTTCGCTCCAAGCTGGGCTGTGTGCACGAA
CCCCCCGTTCAGCCCGACCGCTGCGCCTTATCCGGTAACTATCGTCTTGAGTCCAACCCGGTAAGACACG
ACTTATCGCCACTGGCAGCAGCCACTGGTAACAGGATTAGCAGAGCGAGGTATGTAGGCGGTGCTACAGA
GTTCTTGAAGTGGTGGCCTAACTACGGCTACACTAGAAGAACAGTATTTGGTATCTGCGCTCTGCTGAAG
CCAGTTACCTTCGGAAAAAGAGTTGGTAGCTCTTGATCCGGCAAACAAACCACCGCTGGTAGCGGTTTTT
TTGTTTGCAAGCAGCAGATTACGCGCAGAAAAAAAGGATCTCAAGAAGATCCTTTGATCTTTTCTACGGG
GTCTGACGCTCAGTGGAACGAAAACTCACGTTAAGGGATTTTGGTCATGAGATTATCAAAAAGGATCTTC
ACCTAGATCCTTTTAAATTAAAAATGAAGTTTTAAATCAATCTAAAGTATATATGAGTAAACTTGGTCTG
ACAGTTACCAATGCTTAATCAGTGAGGCACCTATCTCAGCGATCTGTCTATTTCGTTCATCCATAGTTGC
CTGACTCCCCGTCGTGTAGATAACTACGATACGGGAGGGCTTACCATCTGGCCCCAGTGCTGCAATGATA
CCGCGAGACCCACGCTCACCGGCTCCAGATTTATCAGCAATAAACCAGCCAGCCGGAAGGGCCGAGCGCA
GAAGTGGTCCTGCAACTTTATCCGCCTCCATCCAGTCTATTAATTGTTGCCGGGAAGCTAGAGTAAGTAG
TTCGCCAGTTAATAGTTTGCGCAACGTTGTTGCCATTGCTACAGGCATCGTGGTGTCACGCTCGTCGTTT
GGTATGGCTTCATTCAGCTCCGGTTCCCAACGATCAAGGCGAGTTACATGATCCCCCATGTTGTGCAAAA
AAGCGGTTAGCTCCTTCGGTCCTCCGATCGTTGTCAGAAGTAAGTTGGCCGCAGTGTTATCACTCATGGT
TATGGCAGCACTGCATAATTCTCTTACTGTCATGCCATCCGTAAGATGCTTTTCTGTGACTGGTGAGTAC
TCAACCAAGTCATTCTGAGAATAGTGTATGCGGCGACCGAGTTGCTCTTGCCCGGCGTCAATACGGGATA
ATACCGCGCCACATAGCAGAACTTTAAAAGTGCTCATCATTGGAAAACGTTCTTCGGGGCGAAAACTCTC
AAGGATCTTACCGCTGTTGAGATCCAGTTCGATGTAACCCACTCGTGCACCCAACTGATCTTCAGCATCT
TTTACTTTCACCAGCGTTTCTGGGTGAGCAAAAACAGGAAGGCAAAATGCCGCAAAAAAGGGAATAAGGG
CGACACGGAAATGTTGAATACTCATACTCTTCCTTTTTCAATATTATTGAAGCATTTATCAGGGTTATTG
TCTCATGAGCGGATACATATTTGAATGTATTTAGAAAAATAAACAAATAGGGGTTCCGCGCACATTTCCC
CGAAAAGTGCCACCTGACGTC
Features (pLannotate 1.2.2; 21 found; start..end, strand, type, name):
     28..80      -  misc_feature   bom (fragment): basis of mobility region from pBR322
    235..614     +  enhancer       CMV enhancer: human cytomegalovirus immediate early enhancer
    615..818     +  promoter       CMV promoter: human cytomegalovirus (CMV) immediate early promoter
    814..847     +  LTR            5' LTR (truncated) (fragment): truncated 5' long terminal repeat (LTR) from HIV-1
    863..881     +  promoter       T7 promoter: promoter for bacteriophage T7 RNA polymerase
    996..1718    +  CDS            cEGFP: cEGFP is a basic (constitutively fluorescent) green fluorescent protein published in 2008, derived from Aequorea victoria.
   1719..2150    +  CDS            RAD53 (fragment): RAD53_YEAST - Also known as MEC2, SAD1, SPK1. Experimental evidence at protein level: Swiss-Prot protein existence level 1. Controls S-phase checkpoint as well as G1 and G2 DNA damage checkpoints. Phosphorylates proteins on serine, threonine, and tyrosine. Prevents entry into anaphase and mitotic exit after DNA damage via regulation of the Polo kinase CDC5. Seems to be involved in the phosphorylation of RPH1. From Saccharomyces cerevisiae (strain ATCC 204508 / S288c) (Baker's yeast).
   2231..2455    +  polyA_signal   bGH poly(A) signal: bovine growth hormone polyadenylation signal
   2459..2480    +  promoter       SV40 promoter (fragment): SV40 enhancer and early promoter
   2501..2929    +  rep_origin     f1 ori (sequence partly withheld): f1 bacteriophage origin of replication; arrow indicates direction of (+) strand synthesis
   2943..3272    +  promoter       SV40 promoter: SV40 enhancer and early promoter
   3339..4130    +  CDS            neo: KKA2_KLEPN - Also known as kan, nptII. Experimental evidence at protein level: Swiss-Prot protein existence level 1. Resistance to kanamycin, neomycin, paromomycin, ribostamycin, butirosin and gentamicin B. From Klebsiella pneumoniae.
   4154..4312    +  CDS            ble (fragment): BLE_KLEPN - Experimental evidence at protein level: Swiss-Prot protein existence level 1. Binding protein with a strong affinity to the bleomycin family of antibiotics. Binds to CL990; an antimitotic-antibiotic compound. From Klebsiella pneumoniae.
   4307..4428    +  polyA_signal   SV40 poly(A) signal: SV40 polyadenylation signal
   4501..4517    -  protein_bind   lac operator: The lac repressor binds to the lac operator to inhibit transcription in E. coli. This inhibition can be relieved by adding lactose or isopropyl-β-D-thiogalactopyranoside (IPTG). lac repressor encoded by lacI
   4525..4555    -  promoter       lac promoter: promoter for the E. coli lac operon
   4570..4591    -  protein_bind   CAP binding site: CAP binding activates transcription in the presence of cAMP. E. coli catabolite activator protein
   4604..4696    -  CDS            lacI (fragment): lac repressor; lacI; The lac repressor binds to the lac operator to inhibit transcription in E. coli. This inhibition can be relieved by adding lactose or isopropyl-β-D-thiogalactopyranoside (IPTG).
   4879..5464    -  rep_origin     ori: high-copy-number ColE1/pMB1/pBR322/pUC origin of replication
   5635..6495    -  CDS            AmpR: β-lactamase; bla; confers resistance to ampicillin, carbenicillin, and related antibiotics
   6496..6600    -  promoter       AmpR promoter: bla
