>Addgene plasmid #161754 | pcDNA3.1(+)-ExRai-AKAR2(T/A) | addgene full sequence | sequence record 317687 | Addgene NGS Result
TGCCACCTGACGTCGACGGATCGGGAGATCTCCCGATCCCCTATGGTGCACTCTCAGTACAATCTGCTCT
GATGCCGCATAGTTAAGCCAGTATCTGCTCCCTGCTTGTGTGTTGGAGGTCGCTGAGTAGTGCGCGAGCA
AAATTTAAGCTACAACAAGGCAAGGCTTGACCGACAATTGCATGAAGAATCTGCTTAGGGTTAGGCGTTT
TGCGCTGCTTCGCGATGTACGGGCCAGATATACGCGTTGACATTGATTATTGACTAGTTATTAATAGTAA
TCAATTACGGGGTCATTAGTTCATAGCCCATATATGGAGTTCCGCGTTACATAACTTACGGTAAATGGCC
CGCCTGGCTGACCGCCCAACGACCCCCGCCCATTGACGTCAATAATGACGTATGTTCCCATAGTAACGCC
AATAGGGACTTTCCATTGACGTCAATGGGTGGAGTATTTACGGTAAACTGCCCACTTGGCAGTACATCAA
GTGTATCATATGCCAAGTACGCCCCCTATTGACGTCAATGACGGTAAATGGCCCGCCTGGCATTATGCCC
AGTACATGACCTTATGGGACTTTCCTACTTGGCAGTACATCTACGTATTAGTCATCGCTATTACCATGGT
GATGCGGTTTTGGCAGTACATCAATGGGCGTGGATAGCGGTTTGACTCACGGGGATTTCCAAGTCTCCAC
CCCATTGACGTCAATGGGAGTTTGTTTTGGCACCAAAATCAACGGGACTTTCCAAAATGTCGTAACAACT
CCGCCCCATTGACGCAAATGGGCGGTAGGCGTGTACGGTGGGAGGTCTATATAAGCAGAGCTCTCTGGCT
AACTAGAGAACCCACTGCTTACTGGCTTATCGAAATTAATACGACTCACTATAGGGAGACCCAAGCTGGC
TAGCGTTTAAACTTAAGCTTGCGGCCGCCACCGGATCCCATGCTGCGTCGCGCCGCCCTGGTGGACGGCG
GCACCGGCGGCAGCGAGCTCAGCTTCTGCAACGTCTATATCAAGGCCGACAAGCAGAAGAACGGCATCAA
GGCGAACTTCAAGATCCGCCACAACATCGAGGACGGCGGCGTGCAGCTCGCCTACCACTACCAGCAGAAC
ACCCCCATCGGCGACGGCCCCGTGCTGCTGCCCGACAACCACTACCTGAGCGTGCAGTCCAAACTTTCGA
AAGACCCCAACGAGAAGCGCGATCACATGGTCCTGCTGGAGTTCGTGACCGCCGCCGGGATCACTCTCGG
CATGGACGAGCTGTACAAGGGCGGTACCGGAGGGAGCATGGTGAGCAAGGGCGAGGAGCTGTTCACCGGG
GTGGTGCCCATCCTGGTCGAGCTGGACGGCGACGTAAACGGCCACAAGTTCAGCGTGTCCGGCGAGGGTG
AGGGCGATGCCACCTACGGCAAGCTGACCCTGAAGTTCATCTGCACCACCGGCAAGCTGCCCGTGCCCTG
GCCCACCCTCGTGACCACCCTGACCTACGGCGTGCAGTGCTTCAGCCGCTACCCCGACCACATGAAGCAG
CACGACTTCTTCAAGTCCGCCATGCCCGAAGGCTACATCCAGGAGCGCACCATCTTCTTCAAGGACGACG
GCAACTACAAGACCCGCGCCGAGGTGAAGTTCGAGGGCGACACCCTGGTGAACCGCATCGAGCTGAAGGG
CATCGACTTCAAGGAGGACGGCAACATCCTGGGGCACAAGCTGGAGTACAACTTGCTGCATAAGTTTTCT
CAAGAACAGATCGGCGAAAACATTGTGTGCAGGGTCATTTGTACCACGGGTCAAATTCCCATCCGAGATT
TGTCAGCTGATATTTCACAAGTGCTTAAGGAAAAACGATCCATAAAGAAAGTTTGGACATTTGGTAGAAA
CCCAGCCTGTGACTATCATTTAGGAAACATTTCAAGACTGTCAAATAAGCATTTCCAAATACTACTAGGA
GAAGACGGTAACCTTTTATTGAATGACATTTCCACTAATGGGACCTGGTTAAATGGGCAAAAAGTCGAGA
AGAACAGCAATCAGTTACTGTCTCAAGGTGATGAAATAACCGTTGGTGTAGGCGTGGAATCAGATATTTT
ATCTCTGGTCATTTTCATAAACGACAAATTTAAGCAGTGCCTCGAGCAGAACAAAGTTGATCGCTAAGAA
TTCTGCAGATATCCAGCACAGTGGCGGCCGCTCGAGTCTAGAGGGCCCGTTTAAACCCGCTGATCAGCCT
CGACTGTGCCTTCTAGTTGCCAGCCATCTGTTGTTTGCCCCTCCCCCGTGCCTTCCTTGACCCTGGAAGG
TGCCACTCCCACTGTCCTTTCCTAATAAAATGAGGAAATTGCATCGCATTGTCTGAGTAGGTGTCATTCT
ATTCTGGGGGGTGGGGTGGGGCAGGACAGCAAGGGGGAGGATTGGGAAGACAATAGCAGGCATGCTGGGG
ATGCGGTGGGCTCTATGGCTTCTGAGGCGGAAAGAACCAGCTGGGGCTCTAGGGGGTATCCCC
[124 nt withheld, positions 2514-2637]
C
[91 nt withheld, positions 2639-2729]
A
[49 nt withheld, positions 2731-2779]
CCTTTGACGTTGGAGTCCACGTTCTTT
[37 nt withheld, positions 2807-2843]
ACCCTATCTCGGTCTATTCTTTTGATTTATAAGGGATTTTGCCGATTTCGGCCTATTGGTTAAAAAATGA
GCTGATTTAACAAAAATTTAACGCGAATTAATTCTGTGGAATGTGTGTCAGTTAGGGTGTGGAAAGTCCC
CAGGCTCCCCAGCAGGCAGAAGTATGCAAAGCATGCATCTCAATTAGTCAGCAACCAGGTGTGGAAAGTC
CCCAGGCTCCCCAGCAGGCAGAAGTATGCAAAGCATGCATCTCAATTAGTCAGCAACCATAGTCCCGCCC
CTAACTCCGCCCATCCCGCCCCTAACTCCGCCCAGTTCCGCCCATTCTCCGCCCCATGGCTGACTAATTT
TTTTTATTTATGCAGAGGCCGAGGCCGCCTCTGCCTCTGAGCTATTCCAGAAGTAGTGAGGAGGCTTTTT
TGGAGGCCTAGGCTTTTGCAAAAAGCTCCCGGGAGCTTGTATATCCATTTTCGGATCTGATCAAGAGACA
GGATGAGGATCGTTTCGCATGATTGAACAAGATGGATTGCACGCAGGTTCTCCGGCCGCTTGGGTGGAGA
GGCTATTCGGCTATGACTGGGCACAACAGACAATCGGCTGCTCTGATGCCGCCGTGTTCCGGCTGTCAGC
GCAGGGGCGCCCGGTTCTTTTTGTCAAGACCGACCTGTCCGGTGCCCTGAATGAACTGCAGGACGAGGCA
GCGCGGCTATCGTGGCTGGCCACGACGGGCGTTCCTTGCGCAGCTGTGCTCGACGTTGTCACTGAAGCGG
GAAGGGACTGGCTGCTATTGGGCGAAGTGCCGGGGCAGGATCTCCTGTCATCTCACCTTGCTCCTGCCGA
GAAAGTATCCATCATGGCTGATGCAATGCGGCGGCTGCATACGCTTGATCCGGCTACCTGCCCATTCGAC
CACCAAGCGAAACATCGCATCGAGCGAGCACGTACTCGGATGGAAGCCGGTCTTGTCGATCAGGATGATC
TGGACGAAGAGCATCAGGGGCTCGCGCCAGCCGAACTGTTCGCCAGGCTCAAGGCGCGCATGCCCGACGG
CGAGGATCTCGTCGTGACCCATGGCGATGCCTGCTTGCCGAATATCATGGTGGAAAATGGCCGCTTTTCT
GGATTCATCGACTGTGGCCGGCTGGGTGTGGCGGACCGCTATCAGGACATAGCGTTGGCTACCCGTGATA
TTGCTGAAGAGCTTGGCGGCGAATGGGCTGACCGCTTCCTCGTGCTTTACGGTATCGCCGCTCCCGATTC
GCAGCGCATCGCCTTCTATCGCCTTCTTGACGAGTTCTTCTGAGCGGGACTCTGGGGTTCGAAATGACCG
ACCAAGCGACGCCCAACCTGCCATCACGAGATTTCGATTCCACCGCCGCCTTCTATGAAAGGTTGGGCTT
CGGAATCGTTTTCCGGGACGCCGGCTGGATGATCCTCCAGCGCGGGGATCTCATGCTGGAGTTCTTCGCC
CACCCCAACTTGTTTATTGCAGCTTATAATGGTTACAAATAAAGCAATAGCATCACAAATTTCACAAATA
AAGCATTTTTTTCACTGCATTCTAGTTGTGGTTTGTCCAAACTCATCAATGTATCTTATCATGTCTGTAT
ACCGTCGACCTCTAGCTAGAGCTTGGCGTAATCATGGTCATAGCTGTTTCCTGTGTGAAATTGTTATCCG
CTCACAATTCCACACAACATACGAGCCGGAAGCATAAAGTGTAAAGCCTGGGGTGCCTAATGAGTGAGCT
AACTCACATTAATTGCGTTGCGCTCACTGCCCGCTTTCCAGTCGGGAAACCTGTCGTGCCAGCTGCATTA
ATGAATCGGCCAACGCGCGGGGAGAGGCGGTTTGCGTATTGGGCGCTCTTCCGCTTCCTCGCTCACTGAC
TCGCTGCGCTCGGTCGTTCGGCTGCGGCGAGCGGTATCAGCTCACTCAAAGGCGGTAATACGGTTATCCA
CAGAATCAGGGGATAACGCAGGAAAGAACATGTGAGCAAAAGGCCAGCAAAAGGCCAGGAACCGTAAAAA
GGCCGCGTTGCTGGCGTTTTTCCATAGGCTCCGCCCCCCTGACGAGCATCACAAAAATCGACGCTCAAGT
CAGAGGTGGCGAAACCCGACAGGACTATAAAGATACCAGGCGTTTCCCCCTGGAAGCTCCCTCGTGCGCT
CTCCTGTTCCGACCCTGCCGCTTACCGGATACCTGTCCGCCTTTCTCCCTTCGGGAAGCGTGGCGCTTTC
TCATAGCTCACGCTGTAGGTATCTCAGTTCGGTGTAGGTCGTTCGCTCCAAGCTGGGCTGTGTGCACGAA
CCCCCCGTTCAGCCCGACCGCTGCGCCTTATCCGGTAACTATCGTCTTGAGTCCAACCCGGTAAGACACG
ACTTATCGCCACTGGCAGCAGCCACTGGTAACAGGATTAGCAGAGCGAGGTATGTAGGCGGTGCTACAGA
GTTCTTGAAGTGGTGGCCTAACTACGGCTACACTAGAAGAACAGTATTTGGTATCTGCGCTCTGCTGAAG
CCAGTTACCTTCGGAAAAAGAGTTGGTAGCTCTTGATCCGGCAAACAAACCACCGCTGGTAGCGGTGGTT
TTTTTGTTTGCAAGCAGCAGATTACGCGCAGAAAAAAAGGATCTCAAGAAGATCCTTTGATCTTTTCTAC
GGGGTCTGACGCTCAGTGGAACGAAAACTCACGTTAAGGGATTTTGGTCATGAGATTATCAAAAAGGATC
TTCACCTAGATCCTTTTAAATTAAAAATGAAGTTTTAAATCAATCTAAAGTATATATGAGTAAACTTGGT
CTGACAGTTACCAATGCTTAATCAGTGAGGCACCTATCTCAGCGATCTGTCTATTTCGTTCATCCATAGT
TGCCTGACTCCCCGTCGTGTAGATAACTACGATACGGGAGGGCTTACCATCTGGCCCCAGTGCTGCAATG
ATACCGCGAGACCCACGCTCACCGGCTCCAGATTTATCAGCAATAAACCAGCCAGCCGGAAGGGCCGAGC
GCAGAAGTGGTCCTGCAACTTTATCCGCCTCCATCCAGTCTATTAATTGTTGCCGGGAAGCTAGAGTAAG
TAGTTCGCCAGTTAATAGTTTGCGCAACGTTGTTGCCATTGCTACAGGCATCGTGGTGTCACGCTCGTCG
TTTGGTATGGCTTCATTCAGCTCCGGTTCCCAACGATCAAGGCGAGTTACATGATCCCCCATGTTGTGCA
AAAAAGCGGTTAGCTCCTTCGGTCCTCCGATCGTTGTCAGAAGTAAGTTGGCCGCAGTGTTATCACTCAT
GGTTATGGCAGCACTGCATAATTCTCTTACTGTCATGCCATCCGTAAGATGCTTTTCTGTGACTGGTGAG
TACTCAACCAAGTCATTCTGAGAATAGTGTATGCGGCGACCGAGTTGCTCTTGCCCGGCGTCAATACGGG
ATAATACCGCGCCACATAGCAGAACTTTAAAAGTGCTCATCATTGGAAAACGTTCTTCGGGGCGAAAACT
CTCAAGGATCTTACCGCTGTTGAGATCCAGTTCGATGTAACCCACTCGTGCACCCAACTGATCTTCAGCA
TCTTTTACTTTCACCAGCGTTTCTGGGTGAGCAAAAACAGGAAGGCAAAATGCCGCAAAAAAGGGAATAA
GGGCGACACGGAAATGTTGAATACTCATACTCTTCCTTTTTCAATATTATTGAAGCATTTATCAGGGTTA
TTGTCTCATGAGCGGATACATATTTGAATGTATTTAGAAAAATAAACAAATAGGGGTTCCGCGCACATTT
CCCCGAAAAG
Features (pLannotate 1.2.2; 21 found; start..end, strand, type, name):
     42..94      -  misc_feature   bom (fragment): basis of mobility region from pBR322
    249..628     +  enhancer       CMV enhancer: human cytomegalovirus immediate early enhancer
    629..832     +  promoter       CMV promoter: human cytomegalovirus (CMV) immediate early promoter
    828..861     +  LTR            5' LTR (truncated) (fragment): truncated 5' long terminal repeat (LTR) from HIV-1
    877..895     +  promoter       T7 promoter: promoter for bacteriophage T7 RNA polymerase
   1010..1732    +  CDS            cEGFP: cEGFP is a basic (constitutively fluorescent) green fluorescent protein published in 2008, derived from Aequorea victoria.
   1733..2164    +  CDS            RAD53 (fragment): RAD53_YEAST - Also known as MEC2, SAD1, SPK1. Experimental evidence at protein level: Swiss-Prot protein existence level 1. Controls S-phase checkpoint as well as G1 and G2 DNA damage checkpoints. Phosphorylates proteins on serine, threonine, and tyrosine. Prevents entry into anaphase and mitotic exit after DNA damage via regulation of the Polo kinase CDC5. Seems to be involved in the phosphorylation of RPH1. From Saccharomyces cerevisiae (strain ATCC 204508 / S288c) (Baker's yeast).
   2244..2468    +  polyA_signal   bGH poly(A) signal: bovine growth hormone polyadenylation signal
   2472..2493    +  promoter       SV40 promoter (fragment): SV40 enhancer and early promoter
   2514..2942    +  rep_origin     f1 ori (sequence partly withheld): f1 bacteriophage origin of replication; arrow indicates direction of (+) strand synthesis
   2956..3285    +  promoter       SV40 promoter: SV40 enhancer and early promoter
   3352..4143    +  CDS            neo: KKA2_KLEPN - Also known as kan, nptII. Experimental evidence at protein level: Swiss-Prot protein existence level 1. Resistance to kanamycin, neomycin, paromomycin, ribostamycin, butirosin and gentamicin B. From Klebsiella pneumoniae.
   4167..4325    +  CDS            ble (fragment): BLE_KLEPN - Experimental evidence at protein level: Swiss-Prot protein existence level 1. Binding protein with a strong affinity to the bleomycin family of antibiotics. Binds to CL990; an antimitotic-antibiotic compound. From Klebsiella pneumoniae.
   4320..4441    +  polyA_signal   SV40 poly(A) signal: SV40 polyadenylation signal
   4514..4530    -  protein_bind   lac operator: The lac repressor binds to the lac operator to inhibit transcription in E. coli. This inhibition can be relieved by adding lactose or isopropyl-β-D-thiogalactopyranoside (IPTG). lac repressor encoded by lacI
   4538..4568    -  promoter       lac promoter: promoter for the E. coli lac operon
   4583..4604    -  protein_bind   CAP binding site: CAP binding activates transcription in the presence of cAMP. E. coli catabolite activator protein
   4617..4709    -  CDS            lacI (fragment): lac repressor; lacI; The lac repressor binds to the lac operator to inhibit transcription in E. coli. This inhibition can be relieved by adding lactose or isopropyl-β-D-thiogalactopyranoside (IPTG).
   4892..5480    -  rep_origin     ori: high-copy-number ColE1/pMB1/pBR322/pUC origin of replication
   5651..6511    -  CDS            AmpR: β-lactamase; bla; confers resistance to ampicillin, carbenicillin, and related antibiotics
   6512..6616    -  promoter       AmpR promoter: bla
