[The description below was written by a language model from this plasmid's Addgene catalogue record and pLannotate feature annotations shown in this document.]
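Description:
pcDNA3.1(+)-ExRai-AKAR2(T/A) is a mammalian expression plasmid of about 6.6 kb built on the Invitrogen pcDNA3.1(+) backbone. It is maintained in E. coli through a high-copy ColE1/pUC-type origin and an ampicillin resistance (β-lactamase) gene. It also carries an f1 phage origin. For selection in mammalian cells, an SV40 early promoter drives the neomycin phosphotransferase gene, terminated by an SV40 polyadenylation signal, so G418 can be used to select stable transfectants. The short HIV-1 LTR, ble, lacI and bom fragment calls in the annotation are small partial matches within backbone sequence rather than functional modules.

The payload is a synthetic insert of roughly 1.2 kb cloned between BamHI and EcoRI. It sits downstream of the CMV immediate-early enhancer/promoter and a T7 promoter, and upstream of the bovine growth hormone polyadenylation signal. Both the depositor sequence and the repository's sequencing result annotate the same architecture. A GFP-derived coding segment (called as cEGFP) is followed directly by a fragment matching yeast RAD53, which in kinase activity reporters of this type generally supplies a phosphothreonine-binding FHA domain. The kinase substrate sequence is named in the catalogue entry but is not separately annotated in the feature tables. In this variant the substrate's phospho-acceptor threonine is replaced by alanine, which should prevent phosphorylation of the sensor and therefore the fluorescence change it would otherwise cause. The construct serves as the negative-control mutant for the ExRai-AKAR2 kinase activity biosensor. It lets users confirm that signals seen with the parent sensor in live-cell imaging depend on phosphorylation.
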