Addgene plasmid #161754: pcDNA3.1(+)-ExRai-AKAR2(T/A)
Purpose: Negative-control mutant for ExRai-AKAR2 biosensor.
Depositing lab: Jin Zhang. Depositing organization: University of California, San Diego (UCSD). Publication: An ultrasensitive biosensor for high-resolution kinase activity imaging in awake mice. Zhang JF, Liu B, Hong I, Mo A, Roth RH, Tenner B, Lin W, Zhang JZ, Molina RS, Drobizhev M, Hughes TE, Tian L, Huganir RL, Mehta S, Zhang J. Nat Chem Biol. 2020 Sep 28. pii: 10.1038/s41589-020-00660-y. doi: 10.1038/s41589-020-00660-y. PubMed 32989297.
Backbone
  Vector backbone: pcDNA3.1+
  Backbone manufacturer: Invitrogen
  Backbone size w/o insert (bp): 5513
  Total vector size (bp): 6631
  Vector type: Mammalian Expression
  Selectable markers: Neomycin (select with G418)
Growth in bacteria
  Bacterial resistance: Ampicillin, 100 μg/mL
  Growth temperature: 37°C
  Growth strain: DH5alpha
  Copy number: High Copy
Gene/Insert
  Gene/Insert name: ExRai-AKAR2(T/A)
  Species: Synthetic
  Insert size (bp): 1218
  Mutation: Contains Thr-to-Ala mutation in substrate sequence.
  Promoter: CMV
  Cloning method: Restriction Enzyme; 5′ cloning site BamHI (not destroyed); 3′ cloning site EcoRI (not destroyed)
  Sequencing primers: 5′ CMV forward; 3′ BGH reverse
Terms and licenses: Academic/Nonprofit Terms; Industry Terms: Not Available to Industry
How to cite: pcDNA3.1(+)-ExRai-AKAR2(T/A) was a gift from Jin Zhang (Addgene plasmid # 161754 ; http://n2t.net/addgene:161754 ; RRID:Addgene_161754)
